>Addgene plasmid #92220 | pLenti_dCas9-2xAM | addgene full sequence | sequence record 181084 | Addgene NGS Result
GACGGATCGGGAGATCTCCCGATCCCCTATGGTGCACTCTCAGTACAATCTGCTCTGATGCCGCATAGTT
AAGCCAGTATCTGCTCCCTGCTTGTGTGTTGGAGGTCGCTGAGTAGTGCGCGAGCAAAATTTAAGCTACA
ACAAGGCAAGGCTTGACCGACAATTGCATGAAGAATCTGCTTAGGGTTAGGCGTTTTGCGCTGCTTCGCG
ATGTACGGGCCAGATATACGCGTTGACATTGATTATTGACTAGTTATTAATAGTAATCAATTACGGGGTC
ATTAGTTCATAGCCCATATATGGAGTTCCGCGTTACATAACTTACGGTAAATGGCCCGCCTGGCTGACCG
CCCAACGACCCCCGCCCATTGACGTCAATAATGACGTATGTTCCCATAGTAACGCCAATAGGGACTTTCC
ATTGACGTCAATGGGTGGAGTATTTACGGTAAACTGCCCACTTGGCAGTACATCAAGTGTATCATATGCC
AAGTACGCCCCCTATTGACGTCAATGACGGTAAATGGCCCGCCTGGCATTATGCCCAGTACATGACCTTA
TGGGACTTTCCTACTTGGCAGTACATCTACGTATTAGTCATCGCTATTACCATGGTGATGCGGTTTTGGC
AGTACATCAATGGGCGTGGATAGCGGTTTGACTCACGGGGATTTCCAAGTCTCCACCCCATTGACGTCAA
TGGGAGTTTGTTTTGGCACCAAAATCAACGGGACTTTCCAAAATGTCGTAACAACTCCGCCCCATTGACG
CAAATGGGCGGTAGGCGTGTACGGTGGGAGGTCTATATAAGCAGCGCGTTTTGCCTGTACTGGGTCTCTC
TGGTTAGACCAGATCTGAGCCTGGGAGCTCTCTGGCTAACTAGGGAACCCACTGCTTAAGCCTCAATAAA
GCTTGCCTTGAGTGCTTCAAGTAGTGTGTGCCCGTCTGTTGTGTGACTCTGGTAACTAGAGATCCCTCAG
ACCCTTTTAGTCAGTGTGGAAAATCTCTAGCAGTGGCGCCCGAACAGGGACTTGAAAGCGAAAGGGAAAC
CAGAGGAGCTCTCTCGACGCAGGACTCGGCTTGCTGAAGCGCGCACGGCAAGAGGCGAGGGGCGGCGACT
GGTGAGTACGCCAAAAATTTTGACTAGCGGAGGCTAGAAGGAGAGAGATGGGTGCGAGAGCGTCAGTATT
AAGCGGGGGAGAATTAGATCGCGATGGGAAAAAATTCGGTTAAGGCCAGGGGGAAAGAAAAAATATAAAT
TAAAACATATAGTATGGGCAAGCAGGGAGCTAGAACGATTCGCAGTTAATCCTGGCCTGTTAGAAACATC
AGAAGGCTGTAGACAAATACTGGGACAGCTACAACCATCCCTTCAGACAGGATCAGAAGAACTTAGATCA
TTATATAATACAGTAGCAACCCTCTATTGTGTGCATCAAAGGATAGAGATAAAAGACACCAAGGAAGCTT
TAGACAAGATAGAGGAAGAGCAAAACAAAAGTAAGACCACCGCACAGCAAGGGCCGCTGATCTTCAGACC
TGGAGGAGGAGATATGAGGGACAATTGGAGAAGTGAATTATATAAATATAAAGTAGTAAAAATTGAACCA
TTAGGAGTAGCACCCACCAAGGCAAAGAGAAGAGTGGTGCAGAGAGAAAAAAGAGCAGTGGGAATAGGAG
CTTTGTTCCTTGGGTTCTTGGGAGCAGCAGGAAGCACTATGGGCGCAGCGTCAATGACGCTGACGGTACA
GGCCAGACAATTATTGTCTGGTATAGTGCAGCAGCAGAACAATTTGCTGAGGGCTATTGAGGCGCAACAG
CATCTGTTGCAACTCACAGTCTGGGGCATCAAGCAGCTCCAGGCAAGAATCCTGGCTGTGGAAAGATACC
TAAAGGATCAACAGCTCCTGGGGATTTGGGGTTGCTCTGGAAAACTCATTTGCACCACTGCTGTGCCTTG
GAATGCTAGTTGGAGTAATAAATCTCTGGAACAGATTTGGAATCACACGACCTGGATGGAGTGGGACAGA
GAAATTAACAATTACACAAGCTTAATACACTCCTTAATTGAAGAATCGCAAAACCAGCAAGAAAAGAATG
AACAAGAATTATTGGAATTAGATAAATGGGCAAGTTTGTGGAATTGGTTTAACATAACAAATTGGCTGTG
GTATATAAAATTATTCATAATGATAGTAGGAGGCTTGGTAGGTTTAAGAATAGTTTTTGCTGTACTTTCT
ATAGTGAATAGAGTTAGGCAGGGATATTCACCATTATCGTTTCAGACCCACCTCCCAACCCCGAGGGGAC
CCGACAGGCCCGAAGGAATAGAAGAAGAAGGTGGAGAGAGAGACAGAGACAGATCCATTCGATTAGTGAA
CGGATCTACAAATGGCAGTATTCATCCACAATTTTAAAAGAAAAGGGGGGATTGGGGGGTACAGTGCAGG
GGAAAGAATAGTAGACATAATAGCAACAGACATACAAACTAAAGAATTACAAAAACAAATTACAAAAATT
CAAAATTTTCGGGTTTATTACAGGGACAGCAGAAATTCACTTTGAATTAATTCAAGCTTCGTGAGGCTCC
GGTGCCCGTCAGTGGGCAGAGCGCACATCGCCCACAGTCCCCGAGAAGTTGGGGGGAGGGGTCGGCAATT
GAACCGGGAGGGCCTATTTCCCATGATTCCTTCATATTTGCATATACGATACAAGGCTGTTAGAGAGATA
ATTGGAATTAATTTGACTGTAAACACAAAGATATTAGTACAAAATACGTGACGTAGAAAGTAATAATTTC
TTGGGTAGTTTGCAGTTTTAAAATTATGTTTTAAAATGGACTATCATATGCTTACCGTAACTTGAAAGTA
TTTCGATTTCTTGGCTTTATATATCTTGTGGAAAGGACGAAACACCGGGTCTTCGAGAAGACCTGTTTTA
GAGCTAGAAATAGCAAGTTAAAATAAGGCTAGTCCGTTATCAACTTGAAAAAGTGGCACCGAGTCGGTGC
TTTTTTGTTTTAGAGCTAGAAATAGCAAGTTAAAATAAGGCTAGTCCGTTTTTAGCGCGTGCGCCAATTC
TGCAGACAAATGGCTCTAGAGGTACCCGTTACATAACTTACGGTAAATGGCCCGCCTGGCTGACCGCCCA
ACGACCCCCGCCCATTGACGTCAATAGTAACGCCAATAGGGACTTTCCATTGACGTCAATGGGTGGAGTA
TTTACGGTAAACTGCCCACTTGGCAGTACATCAAGTGTATCATATGCCAAGTACGCCCCCTATTGACGTC
AATGACGGTAAATGGCCCGCCTGGCATTGTGCCCAGTACATGACCTTATGGGACTTTCCTACTTGGCAGT
ACATCTACGTATTAGTCATCGCTATTACCATGGTCGAGGTGAGCCCCACGTTCTGCTTCACTCTCCCCAT
CTCCCCCCCCTCCCCACCCCCAATTTTGTATTTATTTATTTTTTAATTATTTTGTGCAGCGATGGGGGCG
GGGGGGGGGGGGCGCGCGCCAGGCGGGGCGGGGCGGGGCGAGGGGCGGGGCGGGGCGAGGCGGAGAGGTG
CGGCGGCAGCCAATCAGAGCGGCGCGCTCCGAAAGTTTCCTTTTATGGCGAGGCGGCGGCGGCGGCGGCC
CTATAAAAAGCGAAGCGCGCGGCGGGCGGGAGTCGCTGCGCGCTGCCTTCGCCCCGTGCCCCGCTCCGCC
GCCGCCTCGCGCCGCCCGCCCCGGCTCTGACTGACCGCGTTACTCCCACAGGTGAGCGGGCGGGACGGCC
CTTCTCCTCCGGGCTGTAATTAGCTGAGCAAGAGGTAAGGGTTTAAGGGATGGTTGGTTGGTGGGGTATT
AATGTTTAATTACCTGGAGCACCTGCCTGAAATCACTTTTTTTCAGGTTGGACCGGTGCCACCATGGACA
AGAAGTACTCCATTGGGCTCGCTATCGGCACAAACAGCGTCGGCTGGGCCGTCATTACGGACGAGTACAA
GGTGCCGAGCAAAAAATTCAAAGTTCTGGGCAATACCGATCGCCACAGCATAAAGAAGAACCTCATTGGC
GCCCTCCTGTTCGACTCCGGGGAGACGGCCGAAGCCACGCGGCTCAAAAGAACAGCACGGCGCAGATATA
CCCGCAGAAAGAATCGGATCTGCTACCTGCAGGAGATCTTTAGTAATGAGATGGCTAAGGTGGATGACTC
TTTCTTCCATAGGCTGGAGGAGTCCTTTTTGGTGGAGGAGGATAAAAAGCACGAGCGCCACCCAATCTTT
GGCAATATCGTGGACGAGGTGGCGTACCATGAAAAGTACCCAACCATATATCATCTGAGGAAGAAGCTTG
TAGACAGTACTGATAAGGCTGACTTGCGGTTGATCTATCTCGCGCTGGCGCATATGATCAAATTTCGGGG
ACACTTCCTCATCGAGGGGGACCTGAACCCAGACAACAGCGATGTCGACAAACTCTTTATCCAACTGGTT
CAGACTTACAATCAGCTTTTCGAAGAGAACCCGATCAACGCATCCGGAGTTGACGCCAAAGCAATCCTGA
GCGCTAGGCTGTCCAAATCCCGGCGGCTCGAAAACCTCATCGCACAGCTCCCTGGGGAGAAGAAGAACGG
CCTGTTTGGTAATCTTATCGCCCTGTCACTCGGGCTGACCCCCAACTTTAAATCTAACTTCGACCTGGCC
GAAGATGCCAAGCTTCAACTGAGCAAAGACACCTACGATGATGATCTCGACAATCTGCTGGCCCAGATCG
GCGACCAGTACGCAGACCTTTTTTTGGCGGCAAAGAACCTGTCAGACGCCATTCTGCTGAGTGATATTCT
GCGAGTGAACACGGAGATCACCAAAGCTCCGCTGAGCGCTAGTATGATCAAGCGCTATGATGAGCACCAC
CAAGACTTGACTTTGCTGAAGGCCCTTGTCAGACAGCAACTGCCTGAGAAGTACAAGGAAATTTTCTTCG
ATCAGTCTAAAAATGGCTACGCCGGATACATTGACGGCGGAGCAAGCCAGGAGGAATTTTACAAATTTAT
TAAGCCCATCTTGGAAAAAATGGACGGCACCGAGGAGCTGCTGGTAAAGCTTAACAGAGAAGATCTGTTG
CGCAAACAGCGCACTTTCGACAATGGAAGCATCCCCCACCAGATTCACCTGGGCGAACTGCACGCTATCC
TCAGGCGGCAAGAGGATTTCTACCCCTTTTTGAAAGATAACAGGGAAAAGATTGAGAAAATCCTCACATT
TCGGATACCCTACTATGTAGGCCCCCTCGCCCGGGGAAATTCCAGATTCGCGTGGATGACTCGCAAATCA
GAAGAGACCATCACTCCCTGGAACTTCGAGGAAGTCGTGGATAAGGGGGCCTCTGCCCAGTCCTTCATCG
AAAGGATGACTAACTTTGATAAAAATCTGCCTAACGAAAAGGTGCTTCCTAAACACTCTCTGCTGTACGA
GTACTTCACAGTTTATAACGAGCTCACCAAGGTCAAATACGTCACAGAAGGGATGAGAAAGCCAGCATTC
CTGTCTGGAGAGCAGAAGAAAGCTATCGTGGACCTCCTCTTCAAGACGAACCGGAAAGTTACCGTGAAAC
AGCTCAAAGAGGACTATTTCAAAAAGATTGAATGTTTCGACTCTGTTGAAATCAGCGGAGTGGAGGATCG
CTTCAACGCATCCCTGGGAACGTATCACGATCTCCTGAAAATCATTAAAGACAAGGACTTCCTGGACAAT
GAGGAGAACGAGGACATTCTTGAGGACATTGTCCTCACCCTTACGTTGTTTGAAGATAGGGAGATGATTG
AAGAACGCTTGAAAACTTACGCTCATCTCTTCGACGACAAAGTCATGAAACAGCTCAAGAGGCGCCGATA
TACAGGATGGGGGCGGCTGTCAAGAAAACTGATCAATGGGATCAGAGACAAGCAGAGTGGAAAGACAATC
CTGGATTTTCTTAAGTCCGATGGATTTGCCAACAGGAACTTCATGCAGTTGATCCATGATGACTCTCTCA
CCTTTAAGGAGGACATCCAGAAAGCACAAGTTTCTGGCCAGGGGGACAGTCTGCACGAGCACATCGCTAA
TCTTGCAGGTAGCCCAGCTATCAAAAAGGGAATACTGCAGACCGTTAAGGTCGTGGATGAACTCGTCAAA
GTAATGGGAAGGCATAAGCCCGAGAATATCGTTATCGAGATGGCCCGAGAGAACCAAACTACCCAGAAGG
GACAGAAGAACAGTAGGGAAAGGATGAAGAGGATTGAAGAGGGTATAAAAGAACTGGGGTCCCAAATCCT
TAAGGAACACCCAGTTGAAAACACCCAGCTTCAGAATGAGAAGCTCTACCTGTACTACCTGCAGAACGGC
AGGGACATGTACGTGGATCAGGAACTGGACATCAATCGGCTCTCCGACTACGACGTGGATGCCATCGTGC
CCCAGTCTTTTCTCAAAGATGATTCTATTGATAATAAAGTGTTGACAAGATCCGATAAAAATAGAGGGAA
GAGTGATAACGTCCCCTCAGAAGAAGTTGTCAAGAAAATGAAAAATTATTGGCGGCAGCTGCTGAACGCC
AAACTGATCACACAACGGAAGTTCGATAATCTGACTAAGGCTGAACGAGGTGGCCTGTCTGAGTTGGATA
AAGCCGGCTTCATCAAAAGGCAGCTTGTTGAGACACGCCAGATCACCAAGCACGTGGCCCAAATTCTCGA
TTCACGCATGAACACCAAGTACGATGAAAATGACAAACTGATTCGAGAGGTGAAAGTTATTACTCTGAAG
TCTAAGCTGGTCTCAGATTTCAGAAAGGACTTTCAGTTTTATAAGGTGAGAGAGATCAACAATTACCACC
ATGCGCATGATGCCTACCTGAATGCAGTGGTAGGCACTGCACTTATCAAAAAATATCCCAAGCTTGAATC
TGAATTTGTTTACGGAGACTATAAAGTGTACGATGTTAGGAAAATGATCGCAAAGTCTGAGCAGGAAATA
GGCAAGGCCACCGCTAAGTACTTCTTTTACAGCAATATTATGAATTTTTTCAAGACCGAGATTACACTGG
CCAATGGAGAGATTCGGAAGCGACCACTTATCGAAACAAACGGAGAAACAGGAGAAATCGTGTGGGACAA
GGGTAGGGATTTCGCGACAGTCCGGAAGGTCCTGTCCATGCCGCAGGTGAACATCGTTAAAAAGACCGAA
GTACAGACCGGAGGCTTCTCCAAGGAAAGTATCCTCCCGAAAAGGAACAGCGACAAGCTGATCGCACGCA
AAAAAGATTGGGACCCCAAGAAATACGGCGGATTCGATTCTCCTACAGTCGCTTACAGTGTACTGGTTGT
GGCCAAAGTGGAGAAAGGGAAGTCTAAAAAACTCAAAAGCGTCAAGGAACTGCTGGGCATCACAATCATG
GAGCGATCAAGCTTCGAAAAAAACCCCATCGACTTTCTCGAGGCGAAAGGATATAAAGAGGTCAAAAAAG
ACCTCATCATTAAGCTTCCCAAGTACTCTCTCTTTGAGCTTGAAAACGGCCGGAAACGAATGCTCGCTAG
TGCGGGCGAGCTGCAGAAAGGTAACGAGCTGGCACTGCCCTCTAAATACGTTAATTTCTTGTATCTGGCC
AGCCACTATGAAAAGCTCAAAGGGTCTCCCGAAGATAATGAGCAGAAGCAGCTGTTCGTGGAACAACACA
AACACTACCTTGATGAGATCATCGAGCAAATAAGCGAATTCTCCAAAAGAGTGATCCTCGCCGACGCTAA
CCTCGATAAGGTGCTTTCTGCTTACAATAAGCACAGGGATAAGCCCATCAGGGAGCAGGCAGAAAACATT
ATCCACTTGTTTACTCTGACCAACTTGGGCGCGCCTGCAGCCTTCAAGTACTTCGACACCACCATAGACA
GAAAGCGGTACACCTCTACAAAGGAGGTCCTGGACGCCACACTGATTCATCAGTCAATTACGGGGCTCTA
TGAAACAAGAATCGACCTCTCTCAGCTCGGTGGAGACAGCAGGGCTGACCCCAAGAAGAAGAGGAAGGTG
GGGCAAGATCCTCAACGCAAAGGCAACGTGATACTCTCTCAGGCTTACGGGCAAGATCCTCAACGCAAAG
GCAACGTGATACTCTCTCAGGCTTACGGATCCGGAGCTACTAACTTCAGCCTGCTGAAGCAGGCTGGAGA
CGTGGAGGAGAACCCTGGACCTATGACCGAGTACAAGCCCACGGTGCGCCTCGCCACCCGCGACGACGTC
CCCAGGGCCGTACGCACCCTCGCCGCCGCGTTCGCCGACTACCCCGCCACGCGCCACACCGTCGATCCGG
ACCGCCACATCGAGCGGGTCACCGAGCTGCAAGAACTCTTCCTCACGCGCGTCGGGCTCGACATCGGCAA
GGTGTGGGTCGCGGACGACGGCGCCGCGGTGGCGGTCTGGACCACGCCGGAGAGCGTCGAAGCGGGGGCG
GTGTTCGCCGAGATCGGCCCGCGCATGGCCGAGTTGAGCGGTTCCCGGCTGGCCGCGCAGCAACAGATGG
AAGGCCTCCTGGCGCCGCACCGGCCCAAGGAGCCCGCGTGGTTCCTGGCCACCGTCGGCGTCTCGCCCGA
CCACCAGGGCAAGGGTCTGGGCAGCGCCGTCGTGCTCCCCGGAGTGGAGGCGGCCGAGCGCGCCGGGGTG
CCCGCCTTCCTGGAGACCTCCGCGCCCCGCAACCTCCCCTTCTACGAGCGGCTCGGCTTCACCGTCACCG
CCGACGTCGAGGTGCCCGAAGGACCGCGCACCTGGTGCATGACCCGCAAGCCCGGTGCCTGAGTTAACAT
CGAGGGATCAAGCTTATCGATAATCAACCTCTGGATTACAAAATTTGTGAAAGATTGACTGGTATTCTTA
ACTATGTTGCTCCTTTTACGCTATGTGGATACGCTGCTTTAATGCCTTTGTATCATGCTATTGCTTCCCG
TATGGCTTTCATTTTCTCCTCCTTGTATAAATCCTGGTTGCTGTCTCTTTATGAGGAGTTGTGGCCCGTT
GTCAGGCAACGTGGCGTGGTGTGCACTGTGTTTGCTGACGCAACCCCCACTGGTTGGGGCATTGCCACCA
CCTGTCAGCTCCTTTCCGGGACTTTCGCTTTCCCCCTCCCTATTGCCACGGCGGAACTCATCGCCGCCTG
CCTTGCCCGCTGCTGGACAGGGGCTCGGCTGTTGGGCACTGACAATTCCGTGGTGTTGTCGGGGAAGCTG
ACGTCCTTTCCATGGCTGCTCGCCTGTGTTGCCACCTGGATTCTGCGCGGGACGTCCTTCTGCTACGTCC
CTTCGGCCCTCAATCCAGCGGACCTTCCTTCCCGCGGCCTGCTGCCGGCTCTGCGGCCTCTTCCGCGTAT
TCGCCTTCGCCCTCAGACGAGTCGGATCTCCCTTTGGGCCGCCTCCCCGCATCGATACCGTCGAGACCTA
GAAAAACATGGAGCAATCACAAGTAGCAATACAGCAGCTACCAATGCTGATTGTGCCTGGCTAGAAGCAC
AAGAGGAGGAGGAGGTGGGTTTTCCAGTCACACCTCAGGTACCTTTAAGACCAATGACTTACAAGGCAGC
TGTAGATCTTAGCCACTTTTTAAAAGAAAAGGGGGGACTGGAAGGGCTAATTCACTCCCAACGATGACAA
GATATCCTTGATCTGTGGATCTACCACACACAAGGCTACTTCCCTGATTGGCAGAACTACACACCAGGGC
CAGGGATCAGATATCCACTGACCTTTGGATGGTGCTACAAGCTAGTACCAGTTGAGCAAGAGAAGGTAGA
AGAAGCCAATGAAGGAGAGAACACCCGCTTGTTACACCCTGTGAGCCTGCATGGGATGGATGACCCGGAG
AGAGAAGTATTAGAGTGGAGGTTTGACAGCCGCCTAGCATTTCATCACATGGCCCGAGAGCTGCATCCGG
ACTGTACTGGGTCTCTCTGGTTAGACCAGATCTGAGCCTGGGAGCTCTCTGGCTAACTAGGGAACCCACT
GCTTAAGCCTCAATAAAGCTTGCCTTGAGTGCTTCAAGTAGTGTGTGCCCGTCTGTTGTGTGACTCTGGT
AACTAGAGATCCCTCAGACCCTTTTAGTCAGTGTGGAAAATCTCTAGCAGGGCCCGTTTAAACCCGCTGA
TCAGCCTCGACTGTGCCTTCTAGTTGCCAGCCATCTGTTGTTTGCCCCTCCCCCGTGCCTTCCTTGACCC
TGGAAGGTGCCACTCCCACTGTCCTTTCCTAATAAAATGAGGAAATTGCATCGCATTGTCTGAGTAGGTG
TCATTCTATTCTGGGGGGTGGGGTGGGGCAGGACAGCAAGGGGGAGGATTGGGATGACAATAGCAGGCAT
GCTGGGGATGCGGTGGGCTCTATGGCTTCTGAGGCGGAAAGAACCAGCTGGGGCTCTAGGGGGTATCCCC
[124 nt withheld, positions 10431-10554]
C
[91 nt withheld, positions 10556-10646]
A
[49 nt withheld, positions 10648-10696]
CCTTTGACGTTGGAGTCCACGTTCTTT
[37 nt withheld, positions 10724-10760]
ACCCTATCTCGGTCTATTCTTTTGATTTATAAGGGATTTTGCCGATTTCGGCCTATTGGTTAAAAAATGA
GCTGATTTAACAAAAATTTAACGCGAATTAATTCTGTGGAATGTGTGTCAGTTAGGGTGTGGAAAGTCCC
CAGGCTCCCCAGCAGGCAGAAGTATGCAAAGCATGCATCTCAATTAGTCAGCAACCAGGTGTGGAAAGTC
CCCAGGCTCCCCAGCAGGCAGAAGTATGCAAAGCATGCATCTCAATTAGTCAGCAACCATAGTCCCGCCC
CTAACTCCGCCCATCCCGCCCCTAACTCCGCCCAGTTCCGCCCATTCTCCGCCCCATGGCTGACTAATTT
TTTTTATTTATGCAGAGGCCGAGGCCGCCTCTGCCTCTGAGCTATTCCAGAAGTAGTGAGGAGGCTTTTT
TGGAGGCCTAGGCTTTTGCAAAAAGCTCCCGGGAGCTTGTATATCCATTTTCGGATCTGATCAGCACGTG
TTGACAATTAATCATCGGCATAGTATATCGGCATAGTATAATACGACAAGGTGAGGAACTAAACCATGGC
CAAGTTGACCAGTGCCGTTCCGGTGCTCACCGCGCGCGACGTCGCCGGAGCGGTCGAGTTCTGGACCGAC
CGGCTCGGGTTCTCCCGGGACTTCGTGGAGGACGACTTCGCCGGTGTGGTCCGGGACGACGTGACCCTGT
TCATCAGCGCGGTCCAGGACCAGGTGGTGCCGGACAACACCCTGGCCTGGGTGTGGGTGCGCGGCCTGGA
CGAGCTGTACGCCGAGTGGTCGGAGGTCGTGTCCACGAACTTCCGGGACGCCTCCGGGCCGGCCATGACC
GAGATCGGCGAGCAGCCGTGGGGGCGGGAGTTCGCCCTGCGCGACCCGGCCGGCAACTGCGTGCACTTCG
TGGCCGAGGAGCAGGACTGACACGTGCTACGAGATTTCGATTCCACCGCCGCCTTCTATGAAAGGTTGGG
CTTCGGAATCGTTTTCCGGGACGCCGGCTGGATGATCCTCCAGCGCGGGGATCTCATGCTGGAGTTCTTC
GCCCACCCCAACTTGTTTATTGCAGCTTATAATGGTTACAAATAAAGCAATAGCATCACAAATTTCACAA
ATAAAGCATTTTTTTCACTGCATTCTAGTTGTGGTTTGTCCAAACTCATCAATGTATCTTATCATGTCTG
TATACCGTCGACCTCTAGCTAGAGCTTGGCGTAATCATGGTCATAGCTGTTTCCTGTGTGAAATTGTTAT
CCGCTCACAATTCCACACAACATACGAGCCGGAAGCATAAAGTGTAAAGCCTGGGGTGCCTAATGAGTGA
GCTAACTCACATTAATTGCGTTGCGCTCACTGCCCGCTTTCCAGTCGGGAAACCTGTCGTGCCAGCTGCA
TTAATGAATCGGCCAACGCGCGGGGAGAGGCGGTTTGCGTATTGGGCGCTCTTCCGCTTCCTCGCTCACT
GACTCGCTGCGCTCGGTCGTTCGGCTGCGGCGAGCGGTATCAGCTCACTCAAAGGCGGTAATACGGTTAT
CCACAGAATCAGGGGATAACGCAGGAAAGAACATGTGAGCAAAAGGCCAGCAAAAGGCCAGGAACCGTAA
AAAGGCCGCGTTGCTGGCGTTTTTCCATAGGCTCCGCCCCCCTGACGAGCATCACAAAAATCGACGCTCA
AGTCAGAGGTGGCGAAACCCGACAGGACTATAAAGATACCAGGCGTTTCCCCCTGGAAGCTCCCTCGTGC
GCTCTCCTGTTCCGACCCTGCCGCTTACCGGATACCTGTCCGCCTTTCTCCCTTCGGGAAGCGTGGCGCT
TTCTCATAGCTCACGCTGTAGGTATCTCAGTTCGGTGTAGGTCGTTCGCTCCAAGCTGGGCTGTGTGCAC
GAACCCCCCGTTCAGCCCGACCGCTGCGCCTTATCCGGTAACTATCGTCTTGAGTCCAACCCGGTAAGAC
ACGACTTATCGCCACTGGCAGCAGCCACTGGTAACAGGATTAGCAGAGCGAGGTATGTAGGCGGTGCTAC
AGAGTTCTTGAAGTGGTGGCCTAACTACGGCTACACTAGAAGAACAGTATTTGGTATCTGCGCTCTGCTG
AAGCCAGTTACCTTCGGAAAAAGAGTTGGTAGCTCTTGATCCGGCAAACAAACCACCGCTGGTAGCGGTG
GTTTTTTTGTTTGCAAGCAGCAGATTACGCGCAGAAAAAAAGGATCTCAAGAAGATCCTTTGATCTTTTC
TACGGGGTCTGACGCTCAGTGGAACGAAAACTCACGTTAAGGGATTTTGGTCATGAGATTATCAAAAAGG
ATCTTCACCTAGATCCTTTTAAATTAAAAATGAAGTTTTAAATCAATCTAAAGTATATATGAGTAAACTT
GGTCTGACAGTTACCAATGCTTAATCAGTGAGGCACCTATCTCAGCGATCTGTCTATTTCGTTCATCCAT
AGTTGCCTGACTCCCCGTCGTGTAGATAACTACGATACGGGAGGGCTTACCATCTGGCCCCAGTGCTGCA
ATGATACCGCGAGACCCACGCTCACCGGCTCCAGATTTATCAGCAATAAACCAGCCAGCCGGAAGGGCCG
AGCGCAGAAGTGGTCCTGCAACTTTATCCGCCTCCATCCAGTCTATTAATTGTTGCCGGGAAGCTAGAGT
AAGTAGTTCGCCAGTTAATAGTTTGCGCAACGTTGTTGCCATTGCTACAGGCATCGTGGTGTCACGCTCG
TCGTTTGGTATGGCTTCATTCAGCTCCGGTTCCCAACGATCAAGGCGAGTTACATGATCCCCCATGTTGT
GCAAAAAAGCGGTTAGCTCCTTCGGTCCTCCGATCGTTGTCAGAAGTAAGTTGGCCGCAGTGTTATCACT
CATGGTTATGGCAGCACTGCATAATTCTCTTACTGTCATGCCATCCGTAAGATGCTTTTCTGTGACTGGT
GAGTACTCAACCAAGTCATTCTGAGAATAGTGTATGCGGCGACCGAGTTGCTCTTGCCCGGCGTCAATAC
GGGATAATACCGCGCCACATAGCAGAACTTTAAAAGTGCTCATCATTGGAAAACGTTCTTCGGGGCGAAA
ACTCTCAAGGATCTTACCGCTGTTGAGATCCAGTTCGATGTAACCCACTCGTGCACCCAACTGATCTTCA
GCATCTTTTACTTTCACCAGCGTTTCTGGGTGAGCAAAAACAGGAAGGCAAAATGCCGCAAAAAAGGGAA
TAAGGGCGACACGGAAATGTTGAATACTCATACTCTTCCTTTTTCAATATTATTGAAGCATTTATCAGGG
TTATTGTCTCATGAGCGGATACATATTTGAATGTATTTAGAAAAATAAACAAATAGGGGTTCCGCGCACA
TTTCCCCGAAAAGTGCCACCTGACGTC
Features (pLannotate 1.2.2; 36 found; start..end, strand, type, name):
     28..80      -  misc_feature   bom (fragment): basis of mobility region from pBR322
    235..614     +  enhancer       CMV enhancer: human cytomegalovirus immediate early enhancer
    615..814     +  promoter       CMV promoter: human cytomegalovirus (CMV) immediate early promoter
    832..1012    +  LTR            5' LTR (truncated): truncated 5' long terminal repeat (LTR) from HIV-1
   1059..1184    +  misc_feature   HIV-1 Ψ: packaging signal of human immunodeficiency virus type 1
   1168..1506    +  CDS            HIV-1 gag (fragment): gag protein from human immunodeficiency virus 1; gag
   1676..1909    +  misc_feature   RRE: The Rev response element (RRE) of HIV-1 allows for Rev-dependent mRNA export from the nucleus to the cytoplasm.
   2286..2386    +  CDS            Rev (fragment): human immunodeficiency virus 1 (HIV-1) Rev protein; rev; enhances nuclear export of unspliced and incompletely spliced viral mRNAs
   2412..2529    +  misc_feature   cPPT/CTS: central polypurine tract and central termination sequence of HIV-1
   2604..2664    +  promoter       EF-1α core promoter (fragment): core promoter for human elongation factor EF-1α
   2668..2908    +  promoter       U6 promoter: RNA polymerase III promoter for human U6 snRNA
   2935..3010    +  misc_RNA       gRNA scaffold: guide RNA scaffold for the Streptococcus pyogenes CRISPR/Cas9 system
   3017..3060    +  misc_RNA       gRNA scaffold (fragment): guide RNA scaffold for the Streptococcus pyogenes CRISPR/Cas9 system
   3107..3392    +  enhancer       CMV enhancer: human cytomegalovirus immediate early enhancer; contains an 18-bp deletion relative to the standard CMV enhancer
   3394..3668    +  promoter       chicken β-actin promoter: No description available
   3669..3896    +  intron         hybrid intron: hybrid between chicken β-actin (CBA) and minute virus of mice (MMV) introns (Gray et al., 2011)
   3914..8017    +  CDS            Cas9: Cas9 (Csn1) endonuclease from the Streptococcus pyogenes Type II CRISPR/Cas system generates RNA-guided double strand breaks in DNA
   8213..8812    +  CDS            PuroR: puromycin N-acetyltransferase; pac from Streptomyces alboniger; confers resistance to puromycin
   8842..9430    +  misc_feature   WPRE: woodchuck hepatitis virus posttranscriptional regulatory element
   9355..9942    +  CDS            nef: NEF_HV112 - Experimental evidence at protein level: Swiss-Prot protein existence level 1. Extracellular Nef protein targets CD4(+) T-lymphocytes for apoptosis by interacting with CXCR4 surface receptors. From Human immunodeficiency virus type 1 group M subtype B (isolate PCV12) (HIV-1).
   9949..10129   +  LTR            5' LTR (truncated): truncated 5' long terminal repeat (LTR) from HIV-1
  10161..10272   +  polyA_signal   bGH poly(A) signal: bovine growth hormone polyadenylation signal
  10389..10410   +  promoter       SV40 promoter (fragment): SV40 enhancer and early promoter
  10431..10859   +  rep_origin     f1 ori (sequence partly withheld): f1 bacteriophage origin of replication; arrow indicates direction of (+) strand synthesis
  10873..11202   +  promoter       SV40 promoter: SV40 enhancer and early promoter
  11250..11297   +  promoter       EM7 promoter: synthetic bacterial promoter&nbsp
  11316..11690   +  CDS            BleoR: antibiotic-binding protein; Sh ble from Streptoalloteichus hindustanus; confers resistance to bleomycin, phleomycin, and Zeocin™
  11700..11825   +  CDS            ble (fragment): BLE_KLEPN - Experimental evidence at protein level: Swiss-Prot protein existence level 1. Binding protein with a strong affinity to the bleomycin family of antibiotics. Binds to CL990; an antimitotic-antibiotic compound. From Klebsiella pneumoniae.
  11820..11941   +  polyA_signal   SV40 poly(A) signal: SV40 polyadenylation signal
  12012..12034   -  protein_bind   lac operator (fragment): The lac repressor binds to the lac operator to inhibit transcription in E. coli. This inhibition can be relieved by adding lactose or isopropyl-β-D-thiogalactopyranoside (IPTG). lac repressor encoded by lacI
  12038..12068   -  promoter       lac promoter: promoter for the E. coli lac operon
  12083..12104   -  protein_bind   CAP binding site: CAP binding activates transcription in the presence of cAMP. E. coli catabolite activator protein
  12117..12209   -  CDS            lacI (fragment): lac repressor; lacI; The lac repressor binds to the lac operator to inhibit transcription in E. coli. This inhibition can be relieved by adding lactose or isopropyl-β-D-thiogalactopyranoside (IPTG).
  12392..12980   -  rep_origin     ori: high-copy-number ColE1/pMB1/pBR322/pUC origin of replication
  13151..14011   -  CDS            AmpR: β-lactamase; bla; confers resistance to ampicillin, carbenicillin, and related antibiotics
  14012..14116   -  promoter       AmpR promoter: bla
