[The description below was written by a language model from this plasmid's Addgene catalogue record and pLannotate feature annotations shown in this document.]
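Description:
pLenti_dCas9-2xAM is an all-in-one lentiviral CRISPR vector for mammalian cells, built on the CSII-U6-gRNA-CBh-3xFLAG-PA-dCas9-P2A-Puro backbone and about 14.1 kb in total. It is propagated in E. coli through a ColE1/pUC-type origin with ampicillin selection; an f1 origin is also present. The viral genome is transcribed from a CMV enhancer/promoter fused to a truncated HIV-1 5' LTR. It carries the Ψ packaging signal with a partial gag sequence, the RRE for Rev-dependent nuclear export, the cPPT/CTS, a WPRE that boosts transcript expression, and a truncated 3' LTR followed by a bGH polyadenylation signal. Outside the LTRs, the feature table also shows an SV40/EM7-driven bleomycin/Zeocin resistance cassette, which the catalogue entry does not list as a selectable marker.

Two expression units sit between the LTRs. A human U6 promoter drives an S. pyogenes guide RNA scaffold, with BbsI sites upstream for inserting a user-chosen targeting sequence. Downstream, the CBh promoter (CMV enhancer, chicken β-actin promoter and hybrid intron) expresses human codon-optimised S. pyogenes Cas9 carrying the D10A and H840A mutations. These mutations abolish nuclease activity while preserving RNA-guided DNA binding. The protein carries a C-terminal 2xAM epitope tag, which the automated annotation does not mark as a separate feature. A puromycin resistance gene follows the dCas9 coding region for selecting transduced cells; the backbone name suggests it is linked through a P2A peptide, though no such feature is annotated. The associated publication concerns enChIP systems that use different CRISPR orthologues and epitope tags, so the intended use appears to be tag-based affinity capture of the genomic locus specified by the guide.
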