Addgene plasmid #92220: pLenti_dCas9-2xAM
Purpose: Lentiviral plasmid expressing dCas9-2xAM and gRNA cloned in Bbs I sites
Depositing lab: Hodaka Fujii. Depositing organization: The University of Osaka. Publication: enChIP systems using different CRISPR orthologues and epitope tags. Fujita T, Yuno M, Fujii H. BMC Res Notes. 2018 Feb 27;11(1):154. doi: 10.1186/s13104-018-3262-4. PubMed 29482606.
Backbone
  Vector backbone: CSII-U6-gRNA-CBh-3xFLAG-PA-dCas9-P2A-Puro
  Backbone manufacturer: Yoichi Sekita
  Backbone size w/o insert (bp): 9921
  Total vector size (bp): 14154
  Vector type: Mammalian Expression, Lentiviral, CRISPR
  Selectable markers: Puromycin
Growth in bacteria
  Bacterial resistance: Ampicillin, 100 μg/mL
  Growth temperature: 30°C
  Growth strain: NEB Stable
  Copy number: Unknown
Gene/Insert 1
  Gene/Insert name: Sp-dCas9-2xAM tag
  Species: Synthetic; S. pyogenes
  Insert size (bp): 4233
  Mutation: human codon-optimized, D10A + H840A
  Promoter: CBh
  Tag / fusion protein: 2xAM tag (C terminal on insert)
  Cloning method: Restriction Enzyme; 5′ cloning site Age I (not destroyed); 3′ cloning site BamH I (not destroyed)
  Sequencing primers: 5′ TGGCAGTATTCATCCACAATTT; 3′ CCACATAGCGTAAAAGGAGC
Gene/Insert 2
  Gene/Insert name: gRNA to be inserted into Bbs I sites
  Species: Synthetic
  Promoter: U6
  Cloning method: Restriction Enzyme; 5′ cloning site Bbs I (not destroyed); 3′ cloning site Bbs I (not destroyed)
  Sequencing primers: 5′ gagggcctatttcccatgat
Terms and licenses: Academic/Nonprofit Terms; Industry Terms: Not Available to Industry
Depositor comments: gRNA can be cloned into Bbs I sites.
How to cite: pLenti_dCas9-2xAM was a gift from Hodaka Fujii (Addgene plasmid # 92220 ; http://n2t.net/addgene:92220 ; RRID:Addgene_92220)
